>Addgene plasmid #19100 | Dom34(1-377) | addgene partial sequence | sequence record 24881 | 19100 with T7-term
TCGGGCTTTGTTAGCAGCCGGATCTCAGTGGTGGTGGTGGTGGTGCTCGAGGGGGAGCGGGTATTTTAGA
ATACAGGCTATACCCGTCAATTGATCAAGTTCTTCTCCAAGAGAATGCAAAGTACTTAATACCAATGCTT
TTCCTCCATTGCTCTCTACGGAGTCCATCAGTTTCAAATATTCCTCTCTTTGTGCAATATTGTCTGAATG
CAAAACTTTATCTGTTAACAGTAAATAACTAATTGCGCCATACTCAGCCGCTTTAACTACCTCTTTTTCA
CCATACCAAGCTTTATCATCATCCTTGTTTAAATGCAACAAAAATTCATCCATCACCATGATTTCTTTGG
AGTATTTAGTATCTTGCAGCTTTGAAGCATATAGTGGATTTTTCAAAACTTCATTAATGCCCTGTAAGTA
GCCCGTGGAGCAGTGGGCTATAAAGAACATTCCTTTGTTATCGAGTATTTTCTTATTGTGTTCCTCTTCG
GCATACTGGAAAATTTTGTCCATTAATATCTTAGCGTAGAAACCTGGAGAGCAAAGAATAATAGTCTTTA
ATTTATCAAAATTCAAATCTTTCTTCATTGCACTGTAAATTGCTTTATAAAATTTCTCAGTTTTTTCATC
AAACTTCAGTACATCAGTAGTCCTTTTCTTTTTTGGCATACTATATTCAATTTTTTTGTTT
