[The description below was written by a language model from this plasmid's Addgene catalogue record.]
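Description:
Dom34(1-377) is a bacterial expression plasmid built on the pET21a(+) backbone (5443 bp without insert) and carrying a 1131 bp insert from the Saccharomyces cerevisiae DOM34 gene (YNL001W). The name indicates that the insert encodes residues 1 to 377 of the Dom34 protein, which is consistent with the recorded insert size. The fragment was placed between the NdeI and XhoI sites of the vector, both of which remain intact, so the coding sequence can be excised or exchanged with the same enzymes. The plasmid confers ampicillin resistance, is listed as high copy, and is maintained in a standard cloning strain of E. coli.

The record lists no promoter or feature table, but pET21a(+) vectors generally drive expression from a T7 promoter under lac operator control, and the use of a T7 sequencing primer fits that arrangement. Expression in such systems requires a host supplying T7 RNA polymerase and is usually induced with IPTG. The catalogue entry describes only a "C tag" at the C terminus of the insert. Cloning into the XhoI site of pET21a(+) without a stop codon typically yields a vector-encoded C-terminal hexahistidine tag, though the record does not name the tag explicitly.

Dom34 is a component of the no-go mRNA decay pathway, which acts on mRNAs with stalled ribosomes. The associated publication concerns structural and functional analysis of this protein, so the construct is most plausibly intended for recombinant production and purification of Dom34 in E. coli for crystallographic and biochemical studies.
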