Addgene plasmid #19100: Dom34(1-377)
Depositing lab: SeWon Suh. Depositing organization: Seoul National University. Publication: Structural and functional insights into dom34, a key component of no-go mRNA decay. Lee HH, Kim YS, Kim KH, Heo I, Kim SK, Kim O, Kim HK, Yoon JY, Kim HS, Kim do J, Lee SJ, Yoon HJ, Kim SJ, Lee BG, Song HK, Kim VN, Park CM, Suh SW. Mol Cell. 2007 Sep 21. 27(6):938-50. 10.1016/j.molcel.2007.07.019 PubMed 17889667.
Backbone
  Vector backbone: pET21a(+)
  Backbone size w/o insert (bp): 5443
  Vector type: Bacterial Expression
Growth in bacteria
  Bacterial resistance: Ampicillin, 100 μg/mL
  Growth temperature: 37°C
  Growth strain: DH5alpha
  Copy number: High Copy
Gene/Insert
  Gene/Insert name: Protein DOM34 (alt name: Saccharomyces cerevisiae)
  Species: S. cerevisiae (budding yeast)
  Insert size (bp): 1131
  Entrez Gene: DOM34 (a.k.a. YNL001W)
  Tag / fusion protein: C tag (C terminal on insert)
  Cloning method: Restriction Enzyme; 5′ cloning site NdeI (not destroyed); 3′ cloning site XhoI (not destroyed)
  Sequencing primers: 5′ t7
Terms and licenses: Academic/Nonprofit Terms; Industry Terms: Not Available to Industry
How to cite: Dom34(1-377) was a gift from SeWon Suh (Addgene plasmid # 19100 ; http://n2t.net/addgene:19100 ; RRID:Addgene_19100)
